Addgene plasmid #146553: pCIneo-V5-SBP-HsSmg6-del36-576-siRNAres_I
Purpose: Mammalian Expression of HsSmg6-del36-576-siRNAres
Depositing lab: Elisa Izaurralde. Depositing organization: Max Planck Institute for Developmental Biology. Publication: SMG6 interacts with the exon junction complex via two conserved EJC-binding motifs (EBMs) required for nonsense-mediated mRNA decay. Kashima I, Jonas S, Jayachandran U, Buchwald G, Conti E, Lupas AN, Izaurralde E. Genes Dev. 2010 Nov 1. 24(21):2440-50. 10.1101/gad.604610 PubMed 20930030.
Backbone
  Vector backbone: pCI-neo
  Vector type: Mammalian Expression
Growth in bacteria
  Bacterial resistance: Ampicillin, 100 μg/mL
  Growth temperature: 37°C
  Growth strain: DH5alpha
  Copy number: High Copy
Gene/Insert
  Gene/Insert name: HsSmg6-del36-576-siRNAres
  Species: H. sapiens (human)
  Entrez Gene: SMG6 (a.k.a. C17orf31, EST1A, SMG-6, hSMG5/7a)
  Cloning method: Unknown
Terms and licenses: Academic/Nonprofit Terms; Industry Terms: Not Available to Industry
Depositor comments: ORF extracted from NCBI: NM_017575.4 Plasmids from this collection were made available to the research community and donated after the lab closed. Please note that the sequence provided by the depositing laboratory may be theoretical/predicted or based on Sanger sequencing results. There may be discrepancies between sequencing results obtained by Addgene and the depositor sequence. If an Addgene verified sequence is not available, please contact before placing your order to request that our lab fully sequence the plasmid.
How to cite: pCIneo-V5-SBP-HsSmg6-del36-576-siRNAres_I was a gift from Elisa Izaurralde (Addgene plasmid # 146553 ; http://n2t.net/addgene:146553 ; RRID:Addgene_146553)
