[The description below was written by a language model from this plasmid's Addgene catalogue record and pLannotate feature annotations shown in this document.]
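Description:
pCIneo-V5-SBP-HsSmg6-del36-576-siRNAres_I is a mammalian expression plasmid of about 8.3 kb built on the pCI-neo backbone. It is propagated in E. coli at high copy through a ColE1/pUC-type origin with ampicillin selection (AmpR, β-lactamase). An f1 origin is also present, which allows single-stranded DNA production. For mammalian cells, the backbone carries a separate cassette in which the SV40 enhancer/early promoter drives the neo gene, followed by a synthetic poly(A) signal. This permits G418 selection of stable transfectants.

The expression unit uses the human CMV immediate-early enhancer and promoter followed by the chimeric β-globin/immunoglobulin intron, which generally improves transcript processing and expression. It is terminated by the SV40 poly(A) signal. A T7 promoter upstream of the coding region and a partial T3 promoter downstream are standard pCI-neo elements. The open reading frame begins with a V5 epitope tag for immunodetection and a streptavidin-binding peptide (SBP) for affinity pulldown on streptavidin. These are placed N-terminally to human SMG6 (EST1A), the endonuclease that initiates nonsense-mediated mRNA decay (NMD) and links UPF1 to the degradation machinery.

As the name indicates, the insert lacks residues 36–576, consistent with the annotation of SMG6 as a fragment. The name also marks it as siRNA-resistant, although the specific changes that confer resistance are not described in the record. Such a design is typically used in complementation experiments, where endogenous SMG6 is depleted by siRNA and the tagged deletion mutant is expressed to test its function. The associated study concerned SMG6 binding to the exon junction complex through conserved motifs required for NMD.
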