Features (pLannotate 1.2.2; 21 found; start..end, strand, type, name):
    140..517     +  enhancer       CMV enhancer: human cytomegalovirus immediate early enhancer
    518..729     +  promoter       CMV promoter: human cytomegalovirus (CMV) immediate early promoter
    890..1022    +  intron         chimeric intron: chimera between introns from human β-globin and immunoglobulin heavy chain genes
   1067..1085    +  promoter       T7 promoter: promoter for bacteriophage T7 RNA polymerase
   1107..1148    +  CDS            V5 tag: epitope tag from simian virus 5
   1170..1283    +  CDS            SBP: streptavidin-binding peptide selected from a peptide library; binds streptavidin with nanomolar affinity (Keefe et al., 2001)
   1389..3971    +  CDS            SMG6 (fragment): EST1A_HUMAN - Also known as C17orf31, EST1A, KIAA0732. Experimental evidence at protein level: Swiss-Prot protein existence level 1. Plays a role in nonsense-mediated mRNA decay (PubMed:18974281, PubMed:19060897, PubMed:20930030, PubMed:17053788). Is thought to provide a link to the mRNA degradation machinery as it has endonuclease activity required to initiate NMD, and to serve as an adapter for UPF1 to protein phosphatase 2A (PP2A), thereby triggering UPF1 dephosphorylation (PubMed:18974281, PubMed:19060897, PubMed:20930030, PubMed:17053788). Degrades single-stranded RNA (ssRNA), but not ssD
   3986..4003    -  promoter       T3 promoter (fragment): promoter for bacteriophage T3 RNA polymerase
   4021..4142    -  polyA_signal   SV40 poly(A) signal: SV40 polyadenylation signal
   4165..4233    -  CDS            large T antigen (fragment): large T antigen from SV40 (simian virus 40)
   4257..4324    +  CDS            lacZα (fragment): LacZα fragment of β-galactosidase; lacZ fragment
   4328..4756    +  rep_origin     f1 ori (sequence partly withheld): f1 bacteriophage origin of replication; arrow indicates direction of (+) strand synthesis
   4784..4835    -  misc_feature   bom (fragment): basis of mobility region from pBR322
   4900..5257    +  promoter       SV40 promoter: SV40 enhancer and early promoter
   5308..6099    +  CDS            neo: KKA2_KLEPN - Also known as kan, nptII. Experimental evidence at protein level: Swiss-Prot protein existence level 1. Resistance to kanamycin, neomycin, paromomycin, ribostamycin, butirosin and gentamicin B. From Klebsiella pneumoniae.
   6166..6214    +  polyA_signal   poly(A) signal: synthetic polyadenylation signal
   6234..6288    -  misc_feature   bom (fragment): basis of mobility region from pBR322
   6390..6425    -  CDS            rop (fragment): Rop protein, which maintains plasmids at low copy number; rop
   6520..6624    +  promoter       AmpR promoter: bla
   6625..7485    +  CDS            AmpR: β-lactamase; bla; confers resistance to ampicillin, carbenicillin, and related antibiotics
   7656..8244    +  rep_origin     ori: high-copy-number ColE1/pMB1/pBR322/pUC origin of replication
>Addgene plasmid #146553 | pCIneo-V5-SBP-HsSmg6-del36-576-siRNAres_I | addgene full sequence | sequence record 356532 | Addgene NGS Result
TCAATATTGGCCATTAGCCATATTATTCATTGGTTATATAGCATAAATCAATATTGGCTATTGGCCATTG
CATACGTTGTATCTATATCATAATATGTACATTTATATTGGCTCATGTCCAATATGACCGCCATGTTGGC
ATTGATTATTGACTAGTTATTAATAGTAATCAATTACGGGGTCATTAGTTCATAGCCCATATATGGAGTT
CCGCGTTACATAACTTACGGTAAATGGCCCGCCTGGCTGACCGCCCAACGACCCCCGCCCATTGACGTCA
ATAATGACGTATGTTCCCATAGTAACGCCAATAGGGACTTTCCATTGACGTCAATGGGTGGAGTATTTAC
GGTAAACTGCCCACTTGGCAGTACATCAAGTGTATCATATGCCAAGTCCGCCCCCTATTGACGTCAATGA
CGGTAAATGGCCCGCCTGGCATTATGCCCAGTACATGACCTTACGGGACTTTCCTACTTGGCAGTACATC
TACGTATTAGTCATCGCTATTACCATGGTGATGCGGTTTTGGCAGTACACCAATGGGCGTGGATAGCGGT
TTGACTCACGGGGATTTCCAAGTCTCCACCCCATTGACGTCAATGGGAGTTTGTTTTGGCACCAAAATCA
ACGGGACTTTCCAAAATGTCGTAACAACTGCGATCGCCCGCCCCGTTGACGCAAATGGGCGGTAGGCGTG
TACGGTGGGAGGTCTATATAAGCAGAGCTCGTTTAGTGAACCGTCAGATCACTAGAAGCTTTATTGCGGT
AGTTTATCACAGTTAAATTGCTAACGCAGTCAGTGCTTCTGACACAACAGTCTCGAACTTAAGCTGCAGT
GACTCTCTTAAGGTAGCCTTGCAGAAGTTGGTCGTGAGGCACTGGGCAGGTAAGTATCAAGGTTACAAGA
CAGGTTTAAGGAGACCAATAGAAACTGGGCTTGTCGAGACAGAGAAGACTCTTGCGTTTCTGATAGGCAC
CTATTGGTCTTACTGACATCCACTTTGCCTTTCTCTCCACAGGTGTCCACTCCCAGTTCAATTACAGCTC
TTAAGGCTAGAGTACTTAATACGACTCACTATAGGCTAGCAATTGCGGCCACCATGGGTAAGCCTATCCC
TAACCCTCTCCTCGGTCTCGATTCTACGCCCGGAAGCGGTAGCGGTACCATGGACGAGAAGACCACCGGC
TGGGGGGGCGGCCACGTGGTGGAGGGCCTGGCCGGCGAGCTGGAGCAGCTGCGGGCCAGGCTGGAGCACC
ACCCTCAGGGCCAGCGGGAGCCCTCCGGCGGCTGCAAGCCCCTCGAGAATTCACGCGTGGTACCTCTAGA
GATGGCGGAAGGGCTGGAGCGTGTGCGGATCTCCGCGTCGGAGCTGCGCGGGATCCTGGCTACTCTGGCC
CCGCAGGCCGGGAGCAGAGAAAACATGAAGGAATTAACGCGTCAGCAACAGGAGCTGCACAGGCTTCTCC
GGGTGGCTGACAACCAGGAACTGCAGCTCAGCAACCTGCTCTCCAGGGACCGCATCAGTCCGGAGGGCCT
GGAGAAGATGGCGCAACTCAGAGCTGAACTGCTGCAGCTATATGAGCGCTGTATTCTATTAGATATTGAG
TTCTCTGATAATCAGAATGTGGATCAGATCCTGTGGAAGAATGCTTTCTATCAGGTGATTGAGAAGTTCA
GGCAACTTGTCAAGGATCCGAATGTTGAGAACCCAGAACAGATTCGGAACAGACTTTTGGAGCTCTTGGA
TGAGGGTAGTGACTTCTTTGATAGTTTGCTTCAGAAGCTGCAGGTTACTTACAAGTTCAAACTGGAAGAC
TACATGGATGGTCTTGCCATTCGCAGCAAGCCATTACGCAAGACAGTAAAATATGCCTTGATCAGTGCCC
AGCGATGCATGATATGCCAAGGAGATATTGCTAGGTACCGGGAGCAGGCAAGCGACACGGCAAACTATGG
GAAAGCACGCAGTTGGTACCTGAAGGCCCAGCACATTGCTCCCAAGAATGGGCGCCCCTATAACCAGTTG
GCTTTGCTGGCAGTGTATACGAGGAGGAAGCTTGACGCTGTCTATTACTATATGCGCAGTTTAGCTGCCA
GCAACCCTATCCTGACTGCCAAGGAGAGTCTCATGAGCTTGTTTGAAGAGACCAAGCGGAAGGCAGAACA
GATGGAAAAGAAGCAACATGAGGAATTTGACCTGAGCCCTGACCAGTGGCGGAAAGGAAAGAAGTCTACT
TTCCGGCATGTTGGAGATGACACCACTCGCCTGGAGATCTGGATTCATCCATCCCATCCACGGTCTTCCC
AGGGCACTGAGTCTGGGAAGGATTCTGAGCAAGAGAATGGGCTGGGCAGCCTGAGTCCCAGTGATCTGAA
CAAAAGGTTCATCCTCAGTTTTCTCCATGCCCATGGGAAGCTGTTTACCCGGATTGGGATGGAGACATTC
CCTGCAGTGGCTGAGAAGGTCCTCAAGGAGTTCCAGGTGTTACTGCAGCACAGCCCCTCTCCCATTGGAA
GTACCCGCATGCTGCAGCTTATGACCATCAATATGTTTGCAGTACACAACTCCCAGCTGAAAGACTGCTT
CTCGGAGGAGTGCCGCTCTGTGATCCAGGAACAAGCCGCAGCTCTGGGCTTGGCCATGTTTTCTCTACTG
GTCCGCCGCTGCACCTGCTTACTTAAGGAGTCCGCCAAAGCTCAGCTGTCCTCTCCTGAGGACCAGGATG
ACCAAGACGACATCAAGGTGTCTTCCTTTGTCCCGGACCTGAAGGAGCTGCTCCCCAGTGTCAAAGTCTG
GTCAGATTGGATGCTCGGCTACCCGGACACCTGGAATCCTCCTCCCACATCCCTGGATCTGCCCTCGCAT
GTTGCTGTGGATGTATGGTCGACGCTGGCTGATTTCTGTAACATACTGACTGCAGTGAATCAGTCTGAGG
TGCCACTGTACAAGGACCCGGATGATGACCTCACCCTTCTTATCCTGGAAGAGGATCGGCTTCTCTCGGG
CTTTGTCCCCTTGCTGGCTGCCCCTCAGGACCCCTGCTACGTGGAGAAAACCTCGGATAAGGTTATTGCA
GCTGACTGCAAAAGGGTCACAGTGCTGAAGTATTTTCTGGAAGCCCTTTGTGGACAAGAAGAGCCTCTGC
TGGCATTCAAGGGTGGAAAGTATGTGTCAGTGGCACCCGTCCCAGACACCATGGGAAAGGAAATGGGAAG
CCAAGAGGGAACACGACTGGAAGATGAGGAGGAGGATGTGGTGATTGAAGACTTTGAGGAAGATTCAGAG
GCTGAAGGCAGCGGAGGCGAGGATGACATCAGGGAGCTTCGGGCCAAGAAGCTGGCTCTGGCCAGGAAGA
TAGCTGAGCAGCAGCGTCGCCAGGAAAAGATCCAGGCTGTCCTGGAGGACCACAGTCAGATGAGGCAGAT
GGAGCTCGAAATCAGACCTTTGTTCCTCGTACCAGACACCAACGGCTTCATTGACCACCTGGCCAGTCTG
GCGCGGCTGCTGGAGAGCAGGAAGTACATCCTGGTGGTGCCCCTCATCGTGATCAATGAGCTGGACGGCC
TGGCCAAGGGGCAGGAGACAGACCACCGGGCTGGGGGCTACGCCCGTGTGGTACAAGAGAAGGCCCGCAA
GTCCATCGAGTTCCTCGAGCAGCGATTCGAGAGTCGGGACTCTTGCCTGCGAGCCCTGACCAGCCGTGGC
AATGAACTCGAATCCATCGCCTTCCGCAGTGAGGACATCACTGGCCAGCTGGGTAACAACGATGATCTCA
TCCTGTCCTGCTGCCTCCACTACTGCAAAGACAAGGCTAAGGACTTCATGCCCGCCAGCAAAGAGGAGCC
AATCCGGCTACTGCGGGAGGTGGTGCTGTTGACGGATGACCGGAACCTGCGTGTGAAGGCGCTCACAAGG
AATGTTCCTGTACGGGACATCCCAGCCTTCCTCACGTGGGCCCAGGTGGGCTGAGCGGCCGCTTCCCTTT
AGTGAGGGTTAATGCTTCGAGCAGACATGATAAGATACATTGATGAGTTTGGACAAACCACAACTAGAAT
GCAGTGAAAAAAATGCTTTATTTGTGAAATTTGTGATGCTATTGCTTTATTTGTAACCATTATAAGCTGC
AATAAACAAGTTAACAACAACAATTGCATTCATTTTATGTTTCAGGTTCAGGGGGAGATGTGGGAGGTTT
TTTAAAGCAAGTAAAACCTCTACAAATGTGGTAAAATCCGATAAGGATCGATCCGGGCTGGCGTAATAGC
GAAGAGGCCCGCACCGATCGCCCTTCCCAACAGTTGCGCAGCCTGAATGGCGAATGG
[124 nt withheld, positions 4328-4451]
C
[91 nt withheld, positions 4453-4543]
A
[49 nt withheld, positions 4545-4593]
CCTTTGACGTTGGAGTCCACGTTCTTT
[37 nt withheld, positions 4621-4657]
ACCCTATCTCGGTCTATTCTTTTGATTTATAAGGGATTTTGCCGATTTCGGCCTATTGGTTAAAAAATGA
GCTGATTTAACAAAAATTTAACGCGAATTTTAACAAAATATTAACGCTTACAATTTCCTGATGCGGTATT
TTCTCCTTACGCATCTGTGCGGTATTTCACACCGCATACGCGGATCTGCGCAGCACCATGGCCTGAAATA
ACCTCTGAAAGAGGAACTTGGTTAGGTACCTTCTGAGGCGGAAAGAACCAGCTGTGGAATGTGTGTCAGT
TAGGGTGTGGAAAGTCCCCAGGCTCCCCAGCAGGCAGAAGTATGCAAAGCATGCATCTCAATTAGTCAGC
AACCAGGTGTGGAAAGTCCCCAGGCTCCCCAGCAGGCAGAAGTATGCAAAGCATGCATCTCAATTAGTCA
GCAACCATAGTCCCGCCCCTAACTCCGCCCATCCCGCCCCTAACTCCGCCCAGTTCCGCCCATTCTCCGC
CCCATGGCTGACTAATTTTTTTTATTTATGCAGAGGCCGAGGCCGCCTCGGCCTCTGAGCTATTCCAGAA
GTAGTGAGGAGGCTTTTTTGGAGGCCTAGGCTTTTGCAAAAAGCTTGATTCTTCTGACACAACAGTCTCG
AACTTAAGGCTAGAGCCACCATGATTGAACAAGATGGATTGCACGCAGGTTCTCCGGCCGCTTGGGTGGA
GAGGCTATTCGGCTATGACTGGGCACAACAGACAATCGGCTGCTCTGATGCCGCCGTGTTCCGGCTGTCA
GCGCAGGGGCGCCCGGTTCTTTTTGTCAAGACCGACCTGTCCGGTGCCCTGAATGAACTGCAGGACGAGG
CAGCGCGGCTATCGTGGCTGGCCACGACGGGCGTTCCTTGCGCAGCTGTGCTCGACGTTGTCACTGAAGC
GGGAAGGGACTGGCTGCTATTGGGCGAAGTGCCGGGGCAGGATCTCCTGTCATCTCACCTTGCTCCTGCC
GAGAAAGTATCCATCATGGCTGATGCAATGCGGCGGCTGCATACGCTTGATCCGGCTACCTGCCCATTCG
ACCACCAAGCGAAACATCGCATCGAGCGAGCACGTACTCGGATGGAAGCCGGTCTTGTCGATCAGGATGA
TCTGGACGAAGAGCATCAGGGGCTCGCGCCAGCCGAACTGTTCGCCAGGCTCAAGGCGCGCATGCCCGAC
GGCGAGGATCTCGTCGTGACCCATGGCGATGCCTGCTTGCCGAATATCATGGTGGAAAATGGCCGCTTTT
CTGGATTCATCGACTGTGGCCGGCTGGGTGTGGCGGACCGCTATCAGGACATAGCGTTGGCTACCCGTGA
TATTGCTGAAGAGCTTGGCGGCGAATGGGCTGACCGCTTCCTCGTGCTTTACGGTATCGCCGCTCCCGAT
TCGCAGCGCATCGCCTTCTATCGCCTTCTTGACGAGTTCTTCTGAGCGGGACTCTGGGGTTCGAAATGAC
CGACCAAGCGACGCCCAACCTGCCATCACGATGGCCGCAATAAAATATCTTTATTTTCATTACATCTGTG
TGTTGGTTTTTTGTGTGAATCGATAGCGATAAGGATCCGCGTATGGTGCACTCTCAGTACAATCTGCTCT
GATGCCGCATAGTTAAGCCAGCCCCGACACCCGCCAACACCCGCTGACGCGCCCTGACGGGCTTGTCTGC
TCCCGGCATCCGCTTACAGACAAGCTGTGACCGTCTCCGGGAGCTGCATGTGTCAGAGGTTTTCACCGTC
ATCACCGAAACGCGCGAGACGAAAGGGCCTCGTGATACGCCTATTTTTATAGGTTAATGTCATGATAATA
ATGGTTTCTTAGACGTCAGGTGGCACTTTTCGGGGAAATGTGCGCGGAACCCCTATTTGTTTATTTTTCT
AAATACATTCAAATATGTATCCGCTCATGAGACAATAACCCTGATAAATGCTTCAATAATATTGAAAAAG
GAAGAGTATGAGTATTCAACATTTCCGTGTCGCCCTTATTCCCTTTTTTGCGGCATTTTGCCTTCCTGTT
TTTGCTCACCCAGAAACGCTGGTGAAAGTAAAAGATGCTGAAGATCAGTTGGGTGCACGAGTGGGTTACA
TCGAACTGGATCTCAACAGCGGTAAGATCCTTGAGAGTTTTCGCCCCGAAGAACGTTTTCCAATGATGAG
CACTTTTAAAGTTCTGCTATGTGGCGCGGTATTATCCCGTATTGACGCCGGGCAAGAGCAACTCGGTCGC
CGCATACACTATTCTCAGAATGACTTGGTTGAGTACTCACCAGTCACAGAAAAGCATCTTACGGATGGCA
TGACAGTAAGAGAATTATGCAGTGCTGCCATAACCATGAGTGATAACACTGCGGCCAACTTACTTCTGAC
AACGATCGGAGGACCGAAGGAGCTAACCGCTTTTTTGCACAACATGGGGGATCATGTAACTCGCCTTGAT
CGTTGGGAACCGGAGCTGAATGAAGCCATACCAAACGACGAGCGTGACACCACGATGCCTGTAGCAATGG
CAACAACGTTGCGCAAACTATTAACTGGCGAACTACTTACTCTAGCTTCCCGGCAACAATTAATAGACTG
GATGGAGGCGGATAAAGTTGCAGGACCACTTCTGCGCTCGGCCCTTCCGGCTGGCTGGTTTATTGCTGAT
AAATCTGGAGCCGGTGAGCGTGGGTCTCGCGGTATCATTGCAGCACTGGGGCCAGATGGTAAGCCCTCCC
GTATCGTAGTTATCTACACGACGGGGAGTCAGGCAACTATGGATGAACGAAATAGACAGATCGCTGAGAT
AGGTGCCTCACTGATTAAGCATTGGTAACTGTCAGACCAAGTTTACTCATATATACTTTAGATTGATTTA
AAACTTCATTTTTAATTTAAAAGGATCTAGGTGAAGATCCTTTTTGATAATCTCATGACCAAAATCCCTT
AACGTGAGTTTTCGTTCCACTGAGCGTCAGACCCCGTAGAAAAGATCAAAGGATCTTCTTGAGATCCTTT
TTTTCTGCGCGTAATCTGCTGCTTGCAAACAAAAAAACCACCGCTACCAGCGGTGGTTTGTTTGCCGGAT
CAAGAGCTACCAACTCTTTTTCCGAAGGTAACTGGCTTCAGCAGAGCGCAGATACCAAATACTGTTCTTC
TAGTGTAGCCGTAGTTAGGCCACCACTTCAAGAACTCTGTAGCACCGCCTACATACCTCGCTCTGCTAAT
CCTGTTACCAGTGGCTGCTGCCAGTGGCGATAAGTCGTGTCTTACCGGGTTGGACTCAAGACGATAGTTA
CCGGATAAGGCGCAGCGGTCGGGCTGAACGGGGGGTTCGTGCACACAGCCCAGCTTGGAGCGAACGACCT
ACACCGAACTGAGATACCTACAGCGTGAGCTATGAGAAAGCGCCACGCTTCCCGAAGGGAGAAAGGCGGA
CAGGTATCCGGTAAGCGGCAGGGTCGGAACAGGAGAGCGCACGAGGGAGCTTCCAGGGGGAAACGCCTGG
TATCTTTATAGTCCTGTCGGGTTTCGCCACCTCTGACTTGAGCGTCGATTTTTGTGATGCTCGTCAGGGG
GGCGGAGCCTATGGAAAAACGCCAGCAACGCGGCCTTTTTACGGTTCCTGGCCTTTTGCTGGCCTTTTGC
TCACATGGCTCGACAGATCT
